>Addgene plasmid #101706 | YORWΔ22Ω1 | addgene full sequence | sequence record 199846 | Addgene NGS Result
ACCACCGCTGCGTTCGGTCAAGGTTCTGGACCAGTTGCGTGAGCGCATACGCTACTTGCATTACAGCTTA
CGAACCGAACAGGCTTATGTCCACTGGGTTCGTGCCTTCATCCGTTTCCACGGTGTGCGTCACCCGGCAA
CCTTGGGTAGCAGCGAAGTCGAGGCATTTCTGTCCTGGTGGGCGGCCGCTAGGGATAACAGGGTAATACC
CACTGCCCTGAAGTCCAGCAGGTACTGAGGCTTGGATCTCAAAAGCGTGGGGTGCGTGGGCGTGCGCTGC
TCGAGGCATTTTAGCCGCTGATAGTGCTGGCTCCAGGGGCCACTGCGCTTGCCATACCCGCACACGGGGT
TCTTTGAGGCACTTAATTGACCGGAGATTTAAACGATATTGTCGTCGGGGATTAGAAGACATTACTGGTG
GGGAACCCTTGATGATAATAGGAAATATATGCGCAGTATGCTCCATCGTTACGAGATGTTAGCAGCCTCA
GAGCATCCTAATGGGAATATCAATGCATACACACCGGAGCTTGGATATGATAAACGAAATATTCTTGAAT
CGTGAGATCGCCTGTTTTCAAAACCGTTGGAGGCAGAAACAATTTTGTCACAAGATGGGCATTCTACCCC
ATCCTTGCTGTATTATTGTAGTCTCGCTTTCTTTTATGCTGGACAAATGAGACTACTGCACATTTTTATA
CGTTCTTGGTTTTTTTTAAAGGTGTGGTTTCGGCATTATCCTGCCGCACGTTTCTTGGATAATTCATCCT
GATTCTCTATTTTAAACGCTTCAGCCTATCAGGATTTGGTTTTGATACATACTGCAAGAGTGTATCTCGG
GAACAGTCATTTATTCCGCAACAAACTTAATTGCGGAACGCGTTAGGCGATTTCTAGCATATATCAAATA
CCGTTCGCGATTTCTTCTGGGTTCGTCTATTTTCTTTTAAATACTTATTAACGTACTCAAACAACTACAC
TTCGTTGTATCTCAGAATGAGATCCCTCAGTATGACAATACATCATTCTAAACGTTCGTAAAACACATAT
GAAACAACTTTATAACAAAGCGAACAAAATGGGCAACATGAGATGAAACTCCGCGTCCCTTAGCTGAACT
ACCCAAACGTACGAATGCCTGAACAATTAGTTTAGATCCGAGATTCCGCGCTTCCATCATTTAGTATAAT
CCATATTTTATATAATATATAGGATAAGTAACAGCCCGCGAAGGATCCGGTCTCAGGAGTGAGACGCACA
GCTTGTCTGTAAGCGGATGCCGGGAGCAGACAAGCCCGTCAGGGCGCGTCAGCGGGTGTTGGCGGGTGTC
GGGGCTGGCTTAACTATGCGGCATCAGAGCAGATTGTACTGAGAGTGCACCATATGCGGTGTGAAATACC
GCACAGATGCGTAAGGAGAAAATACCGCATCAGGCGCCATTCGCCATTCAGGCTGCGCAACTGTTGGGAA
GGGCGATCGGTGCGGGCCTCTTCGCTATTACGCCAGCTGGCGAAAGGGGGATGTGCTGCAAGGCGATTAA
GTTGGGTAACGCCAGGGTTTTCCCAGTCACGACGTTGTAAAACGACGGCCAGTGAATTCGAGCTCGGTAC
CCGGGGATCCTCTAGAGTCGACCTGCAGGCATGCAAGCTTGGCGTAATCATGGTCATAGCTGTTTCCTGT
GTGAAATTGTTATCCGCTCACAATTCCACACAACATACGAGCCGGAAGCATAAAGTGTAAAGCCTGGGGT
GCCTAATGAGTGAGCTAACTCACATTAATTGCGTTGCGCTCACTGCCCGCTTTCCAGTCGGGAAACCTGT
CGTGCCAGCTGCGTCTCACGCTGTCATGAGACCGGATCCGGACCAACTATCATCCGCTAATTACTGACAT
TACCAAATGAGATCTGTGAATGGGCAAGATAAAAAACAAAAATTGAAATGTTTGACGTTATGTAAAACTA
TTAATTCCTTCGCTTTCGGCGGTCACAGAATTTGCGTGTAGCTGACTCTTGTTCAATCAATATCATTTGT
TACTTTATTTGAAAGTCTGTATTACTGCGCCTATTGTCATCCGTACCAAAGAACGTCAAAAAGAAACAAG
ATAATTTTTGTGCTTACACCATTTATAGATCACTGAGCCCAGAATATCGCTGGAGCTCAGTGTAAGTGGC
ATGAACACAACTCTGACTGATCGCACATATTGCCGTTATCATAAATACTAGTTGTACTTGTCAATGCGAC
GAATGGCATCATGCCTATTATTACGTTCCTCTTTTTCCGTTTCATGTTTCCAGAATGCTATTGAATCTAA
CACTTCAATTATAAAAAAGAATAAATCCGCAATAATTTTAGGCTAATTGTTGTACTGTCAAGCGAACCTA
ATGGTTAAAATTCAGAGGAACCTTCGACGTAGTCTGATCGCTACTTCTATATCTTATGTTCCCAGTCAAT
CAAAAGTTGATACTATAATAGCTGCCATTTATACCTGTTAGTTATGGCGATCGTTTATCACGACAAGCCC
AATTTTGGTCGAGATGCAGCCAGTTGCCATCTATTGTTTCCAAAGCATTCGTTTGATTCGTATATGATAG
GAAAACAAATTAAACGATGTATCAATTTGCTCATTCATCATAAATTGTGTTTGAGGCATTACTAAAAGAG
CAGCAGATATCAGTCTGTTGGAATAAAAATCAACTATCATCTACTAACTAGTATTTACGTTACTAGTATA
TTATCATATACGGTGTTAGAAGATGACGCAAATGATGAGAAATAGTCATCTAAATTAGTGGAAGCTGAAA
CGCAAGGATTGATAATGTAATAGGGATAACAGGGTAATGCGGCCGCCGCGTTGCTGGCGTTTTTCCATAG
GCTCCGCCCCCCTGACGAGCATCACAAAAATCGACGCTCAAGTCAGAGGTGGCGAAACCCGACAGGACTA
TAAAGATACCAGGCGTTTCCCCCTGGAAGCTCCCTCGTGCGCTCTCCTGTTCCGACCCTGCCGCTTACCG
GATACCTGTCCGCCTTTCTCCCTTCGGGAAGCGTGGCGCTTTCTCATAGCTCACGCTGTAGGTATCTCAG
TTCGGTGTAGGTCGTTCGCTCCAAGCTGGGCTGTGTGCACGAACCCCCCGTTCAGCCCGACCGCTGCGCC
TTATCCGGTAACTATCGTCTTGAGTCCAACCCGGTAAGACACGACTTATCGCCACTGGCAGCAGCCACTG
GTAACAGGATTAGCAGAGCGAGGTATGTAGGCGGTGCTACAGAGTTCTTGAAGTGGTGGCCTAACTACGG
CTACACTAGAAGGACAGTATTTGGTATCTGCGCTCTGCTGAAGCCAGTTACCTTCGGAAAAAGAGTTGGT
AGCTCTTGATCCGGCAAACAAACCACCGCTGGTAGCGGTGGTTTTTTTGTTTGCAAGCAGCAGATTACGC
GCAGAAAAAAAGGATCTCAAGAAGATCCTTTGATCTTTTCTACGGGGTCTGACGCTCAGTGGAACGAAAA
CTCACGTTAAGGGATTTTGGTCATGCATTCTAGGTGATTATTTGCCGACTACCTTGGTGATCTCGCCTTT
CACGTAGTGGACAAATTCTTCCAACTGATCTGCGCGCGAGGCCAAGCGATCTTCTTCTTGTCCAAGATAA
GCCTGTCTAGCTTCAAGTATGACGGGCTGATACTGGGCCGGCAGGCGCTCCATTGCCCAGTCGGCAGCGA
CATCCTTCGGCGCGATTTTGCCGGTTACTGCGCTGTACCAAATGCGGGACAACGTAAGCACTACATTTCG
CTCATCACCAGCCCAGTCGGGCGGCGAGTTCCATAGCGTTAAGGTTTCATTTAGCGCCTCAAATAGATCC
TGTTCAGGAACCGGATCAAAGAGTTCCTCCGCCGCTGGACCTACCAAGGCAACGCTATGTTCTCTTGCTT
TTGTCAGCAAGATAGCCAGATCAATGTCGATCGTGGCTGGCTCGAAGATACCTGCAAGAATGTCATTGCG
CTGCCATTCTCCAAATTGCAGTTCGCGCTTAGCTGGATAACGCCACGGAATGATGTCGTCGTGCACAACA
ATGGTGACTTCTACAGCGCGGAGAATCTCGCTCTCTCCAGGGGAAGCCGAAGTTTCCAAAAGGTCGTTGA
TCAAAGCTCGCCGCGTTGTTTCATCAAGCCTTACGGTCACCGTAACCAGCAAATCAATATCACTGTGTGG
CTTCAGGCCGCCATCCACTGCGGAGCCGTACAAATGTACGGCCAGCAACGTCGGTTCGAGATGGCGCTCG
ATGACGCCAACTACCTCTGATAGTTGAGTCGATACTTCGGCGATCACCGCTTCCCTCATAATGTTTAACT
TTGTTTTAGGGCGACTGCCCTGCTGCGTAACATCGTTGCTGCTCCATAACATCAAACATCGACCCACGGC
GTAACGCGCTTGCTGCTTGGATGCCCGAGGCATAGACTGTACCCCAAAAAAACAGTCATAACAAGCCATG
AAAACCGCCACTGCGCCGTT
Features (pLannotate 1.2.2; 13 found; start..end, strand, type, name):
     68..91      -  promoter       Pc promoter (fragment): intI1 (promoter lies within the coding sequence); class 1 integron promoter
    182..466     -  CDS            YO343_YEAST (fragment): Protein predicted: Swiss-Prot protein existence level 4. From Saccharomyces cerevisiae (strain ATCC 204508 / S288c) (Baker's yeast).
   1335..1434    +  misc_feature   bom (fragment): basis of mobility region from pBR322
   1440..1597    -  CDS            lacZα (fragment): LacZα fragment of β-galactosidase; lacZ fragment
   1594..1650    +  misc_feature   MCS: pUC18/19 multiple cloning site
   1687..1703    -  protein_bind   lac operator: The lac repressor binds to the lac operator to inhibit transcription in E. coli. This inhibition can be relieved by adding lactose or isopropyl-β-D-thiogalactopyranoside (IPTG). lac repressor encoded by lacI
   1711..1741    -  promoter       lac promoter: promoter for the E. coli lac operon
   1756..1777    -  protein_bind   CAP binding site: CAP binding activates transcription in the presence of cAMP. E. coli catabolite activator protein
   1790..1832    -  CDS            lacI (fragment): lac repressor; lacI; The lac repressor binds to the lac operator to inhibit transcription in E. coli. This inhibition can be relieved by adding lactose or isopropyl-β-D-thiogalactopyranoside (IPTG).
   2718..2822    -  CDS            YD34A_YEAST (fragment): Protein predicted: Swiss-Prot protein existence level 4. From Saccharomyces cerevisiae (strain ATCC 204508 / S288c) (Baker's yeast).
   2862..3450    -  rep_origin     ori: high-copy-number ColE1/pMB1/pBR322/pUC origin of replication
   3541..4329    -  CDS            aadA: S3AD_ECOLX - Experimental evidence at protein level: Swiss-Prot protein existence level 1. Mediates bacterial resistance to the antibiotics streptomycin and spectinomycin. From Escherichia coli.
   4336..4392    -  CDS            GmR (fragment): gentamycin acetyltransferase; aacC1; confers resistance to gentamycin
