[The description below was written by a language model from this plasmid's Addgene catalogue record and pLannotate feature annotations shown in this document.]
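Description:
YORWΔ22Ω1 is an empty-backbone yeast vector derived from the GoldenBraid 2.0 destination plasmid pDGB2Ω1, adapted so that assembled GoldenBraid constructs can be integrated into the Saccharomyces cerevisiae genome. The modification consists of flanking the GoldenBraid cloning cassette with homology arms that direct recombination to the YORWΔ22 solo LTR locus. The roughly 4.5 kb plasmid is propagated in E. coli through a high-copy ColE1/pUC-type origin and selected with spectinomycin via the aadA aminoglycoside adenylyltransferase gene. Small adjacent fragments of a class 1 integron Pc promoter and a gentamicin resistance gene are probably remnants of the source of the aadA cassette. No yeast origin of replication or yeast selectable marker is annotated, which is consistent with an integrative design in which any marker would be supplied within the assembled cargo, although the record does not state this explicitly.

The cloning cassette is a lacZα unit with the lac promoter, lac operator and CAP binding site, together with a pUC18/19-type multiple cloning site. In GoldenBraid vectors this reporter is displaced when parts or transcriptional units are inserted by type IIS restriction–ligation, which allows blue/white screening of recombinants. The type IIS sites themselves are not annotated in the feature table. On either side of this cassette the annotation picks up short matches to predicted S. cerevisiae open reading frames; these probably lie within the yeast genomic sequence that forms the two homology arms. No insert, yeast promoter or terminator is present. The vector is intended as an Ω-level recipient in the GoldenBraid assembly scheme, part of a toolkit developed for expressing heterologous proteins in yeast, including proteins targeted to mitochondria.
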