Addgene plasmid #101706: YORWΔ22Ω1
Purpose: (Empty Backbone) GoldenBraid vector pDGB2Ω1, adapted for S. cerevisiae genome integration by flanking the GB cassette with recombination arms of homology for integration at the YORWΔ22 solo LTR loci
Depositing lab: Elena Caro Bernat. Depositing organization: Centro de Biotecnología y Genómica de Plantas (UPM/INIA). Publication: Adaptation of the GoldenBraid modular cloning system and creation of a toolkit for the expression of heterologous proteins in yeast mitochondria. Perez-Gonzalez A, Kniewel R, Veldhuizen M, Verma HK, Navarro-Rodriguez M, Rubio LM, Caro E. BMC Biotechnol. 2017 Nov 13;17(1):80. doi: 10.1186/s12896-017-0393-y. PubMed 29132331.
Backbone
  Vector backbone: pDGB2Ω1
  Backbone manufacturer: GoldenBraid 2.0
  Modifications to backbone: flanking of the GoldenBraid cloning cassette with YORWΔ22 arms of homology for integration in the yeast genome
  Vector type: Yeast Expression
Growth in bacteria
  Bacterial resistance: Spectinomycin, 50 μg/mL
  Growth temperature: 37°C
  Growth strain: DH5alpha
  Copy number: Unknown
Terms and licenses: Academic/Nonprofit Terms; Industry Terms: Not Available to Industry
How to cite: YORWΔ22Ω1 was a gift from Elena Caro Bernat (Addgene plasmid # 101706 ; http://n2t.net/addgene:101706 ; RRID:Addgene_101706)
