>Addgene plasmid #101706 | YORWΔ22Ω1 | depositor partial sequence | sequence record 192461 | AOH-GoldenBraid cloning cassette-AOH
GCGGCCGCTAGGGATAACAGGGTAATACCCACTGCCCTGAAGTCCAGCAGGTACTGAGGCTTGGATCTCA
AAAGCGTGGGGTGCGTGGGCGTGCGCTGCTCGAGGCATTTTAGCCGCTGATAGTGCTGGCTCCAGGGGCC
ACTGCGCTTGCCATACCCGCACACGGGGTTCTTTGAGGCACTTAATTGACCGGAGATTTAAACGATATTG
TCGTCGGGGATTAGAAGACATTACTGGTGGGGAACCCTTGATGATAATAGGAAATATATGCGCAGTATGC
TCCATCGTTACGAGATGTTAGCAGCCTCAGAGCATCCTAATGGGAATATCAATGCATACACACCGGAGCT
TGGATATGATAAACGAAATATTCTTGAATCGTGAGATCGCCTGTTTTCAAAACCGTTGGAGGCAGAAACA
ATTTTGTCACAAGATGGGCATTCTACCCCATCCTTGCTGTATTATTGTAGTCTCGCTTTCTTTTATGCTG
GACAAATGAGACTACTGCACATTTTTATACGTTCTTGGTTTTTTTTAAAGGTGTGGTTTCGGCATTATCC
TGCCGCACGTTTCTTGGATAATTCATCCTGATTCTCTATTTTAAACGCTTCAGCCTATCAGGATTTGGTT
TTGATACATACTGCAAGAGTGTATCTCGGGAACAGTCATTTATTCCGCAACAAACTTAATTGCGGAACGC
GTTAGGCGATTTCTAGCATATATCAAATACCGTTCGCGATTTCTTCTGGGTTCGTCTATTTTCTTTTAAA
TACTTATTAACGTACTCAAACAACTACACTTCGTTGTATCTCAGAATGAGATCCCTCAGTATGACAATAC
ATCATTCTAAACGTTCGTAAAACACATATGAAACAACTTTATAACAAAGCGAACAAAATGGGCAACATGA
GATGAAACTCCGCGTCCCTTAGCTGAACTACCCAAACGTACGAATGCCTGAACAATTAGTTTAGATCCGA
GATTCCGCGCTTCCATCATTTAGTATAATCCATATTTTATATAATATATAGGATAAGTAACAGCCCGCGA
AGGATCCGGTCTCAGGAGTGAGACGCACAGCTTGTCTGTAAGCGGATGCCGGGAGCAGACAAGCCCGTCA
GGGCGCGTCAGCGGGTGTTGGCGGGTGTCGGGGCTGGCTTAACTATGCGGCATCAGAGCAGATTGTACTG
AGAGTGCACCATATGCGGTGTGAAATACCGCACAGATGCGTAAGGAGAAAATACCGCATCAGGCGCCATT
CGCCATTCAGGCTGCGCAACTGTTGGGAAGGGCGATCGGTGCGGGCCTCTTCGCTATTACGCCAGCTGGC
GAAAGGGGGATGTGCTGCAAGGCGATTAAGTTGGGTAACGCCAGGGTTTTCCCAGTCACGACGTTGTAAA
ACGACGGCCAGTGAATTCGAGCTCGGTACCCGGGGATCCTCTAGAGTCGACCTGCAGGCATGCAAGCTTG
GCGTAATCATGGTCATAGCTGTTTCCTGTGTGAAATTGTTATCCGCTCACAATTCCACACAACATACGAG
CCGGAAGCATAAAGTGTAAAGCCTGGGGTGCCTAATGAGTGAGCTAACTCACATTAATTGCGTTGCGCTC
ACTGCCCGCTTTCCAGTCGGGAAACCTGTCGTGCCAGCTGCGTCTCACGCTGTCATGAGACCGGATCCGG
ACCAACTATCATCCGCTAATTACTGACATTACCAAATGAGATCTGTGAATGGGCAAGATAAAAAACAAAA
ATTGAAATGTTTGACGTTATGTAAAACTATTAATTCCTTCGCTTTCGGCGGTCACAGAATTTGCGTGTAG
CTGACTCTTGTTCAATCAATATCATTTGTTACTTTATTTGAAAGTCTGTATTACTGCGCCTATTGTCATC
CGTACCAAAGAACGTCAAAAAGAAACAAGATAATTTTTGTGCTTACACCATTTATAGATCACTGAGCCCA
GAATATCGCTGGAGCTCAGTGTAAGTGGCATGAACACAACTCTGACTGATCGCACATATTGCCGTTATCA
TAAATACTAGTTGTACTTGTCAATGCGACGAATGGCATCATGCCTATTATTACGTTCCTCTTTTTCCGTT
TCATGTTTCCAGAATGCTATTGAATCTAACACTTCAATTATAAAAAAGAATAAATCCGCAATAATTTTAG
GCTAATTGTTGTACTGTCAAGCGAACCTAATGGTTAAAATTCAGAGGAACCTTCGACGTAGTCTGATCGC
TACTTCTATATCTTATGTTCCCAGTCAATCAAAAGTTGATACTATAATAGCTGCCATTTATACCTGTTAG
TTATGGCGATCGTTTATCACGACAAGCCCAATTTTGGTCGAGATGCAGCCAGTTGCCATCTATTGTTTCC
AAAGCATTCGTTTGATTCGTATATGATAGGAAAACAAATTAAACGATGTATCAATTTGCTCATTCATCAT
AAATTGTGTTTGAGGCATTACTAAAAGAGCAGCAGATATCAGTCTGTTGGAATAAAAATCAACTATCATC
TACTAACTAGTATTTACGTTACTAGTATATTATCATATACGGTGTTAGAAGATGACGCAAATGATGAGAA
ATAGTCATCTAAATTAGTGGAAGCTGAAACGCAAGGATTGATAATGTAATAGGGATAACAGGGTAATGCG
GCCGC
